Addgene plasmid #108289: pGEX2T-TEV CHMP1B 4-199 L188A/L192A
Purpose: Expresses residues 4-199 with L to A mutations at residues 188 and 192 of CHMP1B with an N-terminal GST tag and a TEV cleavage site; Internal ID: WISP 09-284
Depositing lab: Wesley Sundquist. Depositing organization: University of Utah. Publication: Membrane constriction and thinning by sequential ESCRT-III polymerization. Nguyen HC, Talledge N, McCullough J, Sharma A, Moss FR 3rd, Iwasa JH, Vershinin MD, Sundquist WI, Frost A. Nat Struct Mol Biol. 2020 Apr;27(4):392-399. doi: 10.1038/s41594-020-0404-x. Epub 2020 Apr 6. PubMed 32251413.
Backbone
  Vector backbone: pGEX2T-TEV
  Backbone manufacturer: Amersham
  Backbone size w/o insert (bp): 4993
  Total vector size (bp): 5572
  Modifications to backbone: TEV cleavage site added
  Vector type: Bacterial Expression
Growth in bacteria
  Bacterial resistance: Ampicillin, 100 μg/mL
  Growth temperature: 37°C
  Growth strain: DH5alpha
  Copy number: Low Copy
Gene/Insert
  Gene/Insert name: CHMP1B (alt name: C18orf2)
  Species: H. sapiens (human)
  Insert size (bp): 591
  Mutation: changed L 188 to A, changed L 192 to A
  Entrez Gene: CHMP1B (a.k.a. C10orf2, C18-ORF2, C18orf2, CHMP1.5, Vps46-2, Vps46B, hVps46-2)
  Tag / fusion protein: GST (N terminal on backbone)
  Cloning method: Restriction Enzyme; 5′ cloning site NdeI (not destroyed); 3′ cloning site bamHI (not destroyed)
  Sequencing primers: 5′ GGGCTGGCAAGCCACGTTTGGTG; 3′ CCGGGAGCTGCATGTGTCAGAGG
Terms and licenses: Academic/Nonprofit Terms; Industry Terms: Not Available to Industry
How to cite: pGEX2T-TEV CHMP1B 4-199 L188A/L192A was a gift from Wesley Sundquist (Addgene plasmid # 108289 ; http://n2t.net/addgene:108289 ; RRID:Addgene_108289)
