[The description below was written by a language model from this plasmid's Addgene catalogue record and pLannotate feature annotations shown in this document.]
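Description:
pGEX2T-TEV CHMP1B 4-199 L188A/L192A is a bacterial expression plasmid for producing a mutant fragment of the human ESCRT-III protein CHMP1B as a cleavable GST fusion in E. coli. The backbone is a pGEX-2T derivative modified to carry a tobacco etch virus (TEV) protease recognition site. It replicates from a ColE1/pBR322-type origin and is selected with ampicillin through the TEM beta-lactamase gene (bla) driven by its own promoter. The catalogue lists the plasmid as low copy, although the automated annotation labels the origin generically as high-copy and detects only short fragments of rop and the bom region. The sequenced record is about 5.6 kb, in close agreement with the catalogue size.

Expression is driven by the hybrid tac promoter followed by a lac operator, and the plasmid carries its own lacI repressor gene, so transcription is held off until induced with IPTG. The open reading frame begins with Schistosoma japonicum glutathione S-transferase, continues through the TEV site, and ends with CHMP1B residues 4-199, cloned between NdeI and BamHI sites that were both retained. The insert carries leucine-to-alanine substitutions at positions 188 and 192, near the C-terminus of the protein. The record does not state the functional rationale for these mutations. The GST moiety allows affinity purification on glutathione resin, and TEV cleavage then releases the CHMP1B fragment from the tag. Residual lac promoter/operator and lacZα sequences downstream of lacI are backbone remnants. The associated publication concerns membrane constriction and thinning by sequential ESCRT-III polymerization, consistent with use of this construct to make recombinant mutant protein for in vitro biochemical or structural work.
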