Features (pLannotate 1.2.2; 18 found; start..end, strand, type, name):
    180..208     +  promoter       tac promoter: strong E. coli promoter; hybrid between the trp and lac UV5 promoters
    216..232     +  protein_bind   lac operator: The lac repressor binds to the lac operator to inhibit transcription in E. coli. This inhibition can be relieved by adding lactose or isopropyl-β-D-thiogalactopyranoside (IPTG). lac repressor encoded by lacI
    255..908     +  CDS            GST26_SCHJA: Experimental evidence at protein level: Swiss-Prot protein existence level 1. GST isoenzymes appear to play a central role in the parasite detoxification system. Other functions are also suspected including a role in increasing the solubility of haematin in the parasite gut. From Schistosoma japonicum (Blood fluke).
    936..956     +  CDS            TEV site: tobacco etch virus (TEV) protease recognition and cleavage site
    960..1547    +  CDS            CHMP1B: CHM1B_HUMAN - Also known as C18orf2. Experimental evidence at protein level: Swiss-Prot protein existence level 1. Probable peripherally associated component of the endosomal sorting required for transport complex III (ESCRT-III) which is involved in multivesicular bodies (MVBs) formation and sorting of endosomal cargo proteins into MVBs. MVBs contain intraluminal vesicles (ILVs) that are generated by invagination and scission from the limiting membrane of the endosome and mostly are delivered to lysosomes enabling degradation of membrane proteins, such as stimulated growth factor receptors, l
   1596..1635    +  CDS            rop (fragment): Rop protein, which maintains plasmids at low copy number; rop
   1737..1777    +  misc_feature   bom (fragment): basis of mobility region from pBR322
   1882..1986    +  promoter       AmpR promoter: bla
   1987..2844    +  CDS            bla: BLAT_ECOLX - Experimental evidence at protein level: Swiss-Prot protein existence level 1. TEM-type are the most prevalent beta-lactamases in enterobacteria; they hydrolyze the beta-lactam bond in susceptible beta-lactam antibiotics, thus conferring resistance to penicillins and cephalosporins. TEM-3 and TEM-4 are capable of hydrolyzing cefotaxime and ceftazidime. TEM-5 is capable of hydrolyzing ceftazidime. TEM-6 is capable of hydrolyzing ceftazidime and aztreonam. TEM-8/CAZ-2, TEM- 16/CAZ-7 and TEM-24/CAZ-6 are markedly active against ceftazidime. IRT- 4 shows resistance to beta-lactamase in
   3018..3606    +  rep_origin     ori: high-copy-number ColE1/pMB1/pBR322/pUC origin of replication
   3792..3843    -  misc_feature   bom (fragment): basis of mobility region from pBR322
   3850..3927    +  promoter       lacI promoter: lacI
   3928..5010    +  CDS            lacI: lac repressor; lacI; The lac repressor binds to the lac operator to inhibit transcription in E. coli. This inhibition can be relieved by adding lactose or isopropyl-β-D-thiogalactopyranoside (IPTG).
   5023..5044    +  protein_bind   CAP binding site: CAP binding activates transcription in the presence of cAMP. E. coli catabolite activator protein
   5059..5089    +  promoter       lac promoter: promoter for the E. coli lac operon
   5097..5113    +  protein_bind   lac operator: The lac repressor binds to the lac operator to inhibit transcription in E. coli. This inhibition can be relieved by adding lactose or isopropyl-β-D-thiogalactopyranoside (IPTG). lac repressor encoded by lacI
   5133..5306    +  CDS            lacZα: LacZα fragment of β-galactosidase; lacZ fragment
   5570..104     -  CDS            yciV (fragment) (across the origin): RNAAM_ECOLI - Also known as trpH From Escherichia coli (strain K12).
>Addgene plasmid #108289 | pGEX2T-TEV CHMP1B 4-199 L188A/L192A | addgene full sequence | sequence record 245274 | Addgene NGS Result
TTATCGACTGCACGGTGCACCAATGCTTCTGGCGTCAGGCAGCCATCGGAAGCTGTGGTATGGCTGTGCA
GGTCGTAAATCACTGCATAATTCGTGTCGCTCAAGGCGCACTCCCGTTCTGGATAATGTTTTTTGCGCCG
ACATCATAACGGTTCTGGCAAATATTCTGAAATGAGCTGTTGACAATTAATCATCGGCTCGTATAATGTG
TGGAATTGTGAGCGGATAACAATTTCACACAGGAAACAGTATTCATGTCCCCTATACTAGGTTATTGGAA
AATTAAGGGCCTTGTGCAACCCACTCGACTTCTTTTGGAATATCTTGAAGAAAAATATGAAGAGCATTTG
TATGAGCGCGATGAAGGTGATAAATGGCGAAACAAAAAGTTTGAATTGGGTTTGGAGTTTCCCAATCTTC
CTTATTATATTGATGGTGATGTTAAATTAACACAGTCTATGGCCATCATACGTTATATAGCTGACAAGCA
CAACATGTTGGGTGGTTGTCCAAAAGAGCGTGCAGAGATTTCAATGCTTGAAGGAGCGGTTTTGGATATT
AGATACGGTGTTTCGAGAATTGCATATAGTAAAGACTTTGAAACTCTCAAAGTTGATTTTCTTAGCAAGC
TACCTGAAATGCTGAAAATGTTCGAAGATCGTTTATGTCATAAAACATATTTAAATGGTGATCATGTAAC
CCATCCTGACTTCATGTTGTATGACGCTCTTGATGTTGTTTTATACATGGACCCAATGTGCCTGGATGCG
TTCCCAAAATTAGTTTGTTTTAAAAAACGTATTGAAGCTATCCCACAAATTGATAAGTACTTGAAATCCA
GCAAGTATATAGCATGGCCTTTGCAGGGCTGGCAAGCCACGTTTGGTGGTGGCGACCATCCTCCAAAATC
GGATCTGGTTCCGCGTGGATCTCCGGAAAACCTGTATTTCCAGGGCCATATGGAGAAACACCTGTTCAAC
CTGAAGTTCGCGGCCAAAGAACTGAGTAGGAGTGCCAAAAAATGCGATAAGGAGGAAAAGGCCGAAAAGG
CCAAAATTGAAAAGGCCATTCAGAAGGGCAACATGGAAGTTGCGAGGATACACGCCGAAAATGCCATCCG
CCAGAAGAACCAGGCGGTGAATTTCTTGAGAATGAGTGCGCGAGTCGATGCAGTGGCTGCCAGGGTCCAG
ACGGCGGTGACGATGGGCAAGGTGACCAAGTCGATGGCTGGTGTGGTTAAGTCGATGGATGCGACATTGA
AGACCATGAATCTGGAGAAGATTTCTGCTTTGATGGACAAATTCGAGCACCAGTTTGAGACTCTGGACGT
CCAGACGCAGCAAATGGAAGACACGATGAGCAGCACGACGACGCTCACCACTCCCCAGAACCAAGTGGAT
ATGCTGCTCCAGGAAATGGCAGATGAGGCGGGCCTCGACCTCAACATGGAGCTGCCGCAGGGCCAGACCG
GCTCCGTGGGCACGAGCGTGGCTTCGGCGGAGCAGGATGAAGCGTCTCAGAGAGCGGCCCGCCTTCGGGA
TCAAGTGTAAGGATCCTCGAGAATTCTCGAGAATTCATCGTGACTGACTGACGATCTGCCTCGCGCGTTT
CGGTGATGACGGTGAAAACCTCTGACACATGCAGCTCCCGGAGACGGTCACAGCTTGTCTGTAAGCGGAT
GCCGGGAGCAGACAAGCCCGTCAGGGCGCGTCAGCGGGTGTTGGCGGGTGTCGGGGCGCAGCCATGACCC
AGTCACGTAGCGATAGCGGAGTGTATAATTCTTGAAGACGAAAGGGCCTCGTGATACGCCTATTTTTATA
GGTTAATGTCATGATAATAATGGTTTCTTAGACGTCAGGTGGCACTTTTCGGGGAAATGTGCGCGGAACC
CCTATTTGTTTATTTTTCTAAATACATTCAAATATGTATCCGCTCATGAGACAATAACCCTGATAAATGC
TTCAATAATATTGAAAAAGGAAGAGTATGAGTATTCAACATTTCCGTGTCGCCCTTATTCCCTTTTTTGC
GGCATTTTGCCTTCCTGTTTTTGCTCACCCAGAAACGCTGGTGAAAGTAAAAGATGCTGAAGATCAGTTG
GGTGCACGAGTGGGTTACATCGAACTGGATCTCAACAGCGGTAAGATCCTTGAGAGTTTTCGCCCCGAAG
AACGTTTTCCAATGATGAGCACTTTTAAAGTTCTGCTATGTGGCGCGGTATTATCCCGTGTTGACGCCGG
GCAAGAGCAACTCGGTCGCCGCATACACTATTCTCAGAATGACTTGGTTGAGTACTCACCAGTCACAGAA
AAGCATCTTACGGATGGCATGACAGTAAGAGAATTATGCAGTGCTGCCATAACCATGAGTGATAACACTG
CGGCCAACTTACTTCTGACAACGATCGGAGGACCGAAGGAGCTAACCGCTTTTTTGCACAACATGGGGGA
TCATGTAACTCGCCTTGATCGTTGGGAACCGGAGCTGAATGAAGCCATACCAAACGACGAGCGTGACACC
ACGATGCCTGCAGCAATGGCAACAACGTTGCGCAAACTATTAACTGGCGAACTACTTACTCTAGCTTCCC
GGCAACAATTAATAGACTGGATGGAGGCGGATAAAGTTGCAGGACCACTTCTGCGCTCGGCCCTTCCGGC
TGGCTGGTTTATTGCTGATAAATCTGGAGCCGGTGAGCGTGGGTCTCGCGGTATCATTGCAGCACTGGGG
CCAGATGGTAAGCCCTCCCGTATCGTAGTTATCTACACGACAGGGAGTCAGGCAACTATGGATGAACGAA
ATAGACAGATCGCTGAGATAGGTGCCTCACTGATTAAGCATTGGTAACTGTCAGACCAAGTTTACTCATA
TATACTTTAGATTGATTTAAAACTTCATTTTTAATTTAAAAGGATCTAGGTGAAGATCCTTTTTGATAAT
CTCATGACCAAAATCCCTTAACGTGAGTTTTCGTTCCACTGAGCGTCAGACCCCGTAGAAAAGATCAAAG
GATCTTCTTGAGATCCTTTTTTTCTGCGCGTAATCTGCTGCTTGCAAACAAAAAAACCACCGCTACCAGC
GGTGGTTTGTTTGCCGGATCAAGAGCTACCAACTCTTTTTCCGAAGGTAACTGGCTTCAGCAGAGCGCAG
ATACCAAATACTGTCCTTCTAGTGTAGCCGTAGTTAGGCCACCACTTCAAGAACTCTGTAGCACCGCCTA
CATACCTCGCTCTGCTAATCCTGTTACCAGTGGCTGCTGCCAGTGGCGATAAGTCGTGTCTTACCGGGTT
GGACTCAAGACGATAGTTACCGGATAAGGCGCAGCGGTCGGGCTGAACGGGGGGTTCGTGCACACAGCCC
AGCTTGGAGCGAACGACCTACACCGAACTGAGATACCTACAGCGTGAGCTATGAGAAAGCGCCACGCTTC
CCGAAGGGAGAAAGGCGGACAGGTATCCGGTAAGCGGCAGGGTCGGAACAGGAGAGCGCACGAGGGAGCT
TCCAGGGGGAAACGCCTGGTATCTTTATAGTCCTGTCGGGTTTCGCCACCTCTGACTTGAGCGTCGATTT
TTGTGATGCTCGTCAGGGGGGCGGAGCCTATGGAAAAACGCCAGCAACGCGGCCTTTTTACGGTTCCTGG
CCTTTTGCTGGCCTTTTGCTCACATGTTCTTTCCTGCGTTATCCCCTGATTCTGTGGATAACCGTATTAC
CGCCTTTGAGTGAGCTGATACCGCTCGCCGCAGCCGAACGACCGAGCGCAGCGAGTCAGTGAGCGAGGAA
GCGGAAGAGCGCCTGATGCGGTATTTTCTCCTTACGCATCTGTGCGGTATTTCACACCGCATAAATTCCG
ACACCATCGAATGGCGCAAAACCTTTCGCGGTATGGCATGATAGCGCCCGGAAGAGAGTCAATTCAGGGT
GGTGAATGTGAAACCAGTAACGTTATACGATGTCGCAGAGTATGCCGGTGTCTCTTATCAGACCGTTTCC
CGCGTGGTGAACCAGGCCAGCCACGTTTCTGCGAAAACGCGGGAAAAAGTGGAAGCGGCGATGGCGGAGC
TGAATTACATTCCCAACCGCGTGGCACAACAACTGGCGGGCAAACAGTCGTTGCTGATTGGCGTTGCCAC
CTCCAGTCTGGCCCTGCACGCGCCGTCGCAAATTGTCGCGGCGATTAAATCTCGCGCCGATCAACTGGGT
GCCAGCGTGGTGGTGTCGATGGTAGAACGAAGCGGCGTCGAAGCCTGTAAAGCGGCGGTGCACAATCTTC
TCGCGCAACGCGTCAGTGGGCTGATCATTAACTATCCGCTGGATGACCAGGATGCCATTGCTGTGGAAGC
TGCCTGCACTAATGTTCCGGCGTTATTTCTTGATGTCTCTGACCAGACACCCATCAACAGTATTATTTTC
TCCCATGAAGACGGTACGCGACTGGGCGTGGAGCATCTGGTCGCATTGGGTCACCAGCAAATCGCGCTGT
TAGCGGGCCCATTAAGTTCTGTCTCGGCGCGTCTGCGTCTGGCTGGCTGGCATAAATATCTCACTCGCAA
TCAAATTCAGCCGATAGCGGAACGGGAAGGCGACTGGAGTGCCATGTCCGGTTTTCAACAAACCATGCAA
ATGCTGAATGAGGGCATCGTTCCCACTGCGATGCTGGTTGCCAACGATCAGATGGCGCTGGGCGCAATGC
GCGCCATTACCGAGTCCGGGCTGCGCGTTGGTGCGGATATCTCGGTAGTGGGATACGACGATACCGAAGA
CAGCTCATGTTATATCCCGCCGTTAACCACCATCAAACAGGATTTTCGCCTGCTGGGGCAAACCAGCGTG
GACCGCTTGCTGCAACTCTCTCAGGGCCAGGCGGTGAAGGGCAATCAGCTGTTGCCCGTCTCACTGGTGA
AAAGAAAAACCACCCTGGCGCCCAATACGCAAACCGCCTCTCCCCGCGCGTTGGCCGATTCATTAATGCA
GCTGGCACGACAGGTTTCCCGACTGGAAAGCGGGCAGTGAGCGCAACGCAATTAATGTAAGTTAGCTCAC
TCATTAGGCACCCCAGGCTTTACACTTTATGCTTCCGGCTCGTATGTTGTGTGGAATTGTGAGCGGATAA
CAATTTCACACAGGAAACAGCTATGACCATGATTACGGATTCACTGGCCGTCGTTTTACAACGTCGTGAC
TGGGAAAACCCTGGCGTTACCCAACTTAATCGCCTTGCAGCACATCCCCCTTTCGCCAGCTGGCGTAATA
GCGAAGAGGCCCGCACCGATCGCCCTTCCCAACAGTTGCGCAGCCTGAATGGCGAATGGCGCTTTGCCTG
GTTTCCGGCACCAGAAGCGGTGCCGGAAAGCTGGCTGGAGTGCGATCTTCCTGAGGCCGATACTGTCGTC
GTCCCCTCAAACTGGCAGATGCACGGTTACGATGCGCCCATCTACACCAACGTGACCTATCCCATTACGG
TCAATCCGCCGTTTGTTCCCACGGAGAATCCGACGGGTTGTTACTCGCTCACATTTAATGTTGATGAAAG
CTGGCTACAGGAAGGCCAGACGCGAATTATTTTTGATGGCGTTGGAATTAGC
